>Addgene plasmid #168318 | pTL84 | addgene full sequence | sequence record 348917 | Addgene NGS Result
CGGTGCGGGCCTCTTCGCTATTACGCCAGATCCTTTTGTTGTTTCCGGGTGTACAATATGGACTTCCTCT
TTTCTGGCAACCAAACCCATACATCGGGATTCCTATAATACCTTCGTTGGTCTCCCTAACATGTAGGTGG
CGGAGGGGAGATATACAATAGAACAGATACCAGACAAGACATAATGGGCTAAACAAGACTACACCAATTA
CACTGCCTCATTGATGGTGGTACATAACGAACTAATACTGTAGCCCTAGACTTGATAGCCATCATCATAT
CGAAGTTTCACTACCCTTTTTCCATTTGCCATCTATTGAAGTAATAATAGGCGCATGCAACTTCTTTTCT
TTTTTTTTCTTTTCTCTCTCCCCCGTTGTTGTCTCACCATATCCGCAATGACAAAAAAATGATGGAAGAC
ACTAAAGGAAAAAATTAACGACAAAGACAGCACCAACAGATGTCGTTGTTCCAGAGCTGATGAGGGGTAT
CTCGAAGCACACGAAACTTTTTCCTTCCTTCATTCACGCACACTACTCTCTAATGAGCAACGGTATACGG
CCTTCCTTCCAGTTACTTGAATTTGAAATAAAAAAAAGTTTGCTGTCTTGCTATCAAGTATAAATAGACC
TGCAATTATTAATCTTTTGTTTCCTCGTCATTGTTCTCGTTCCCTTTCTTCCTTGTTTCTTTTTCTGCAC
AATATTTCAAGCTATACCAAGCATACAATCAACTCCAAGCTTGAAGCAAGCCTCCTGAAAGATGAAGCTA
CTGTCTTCTATCGAACAAGCATGCGATATTTGCCGACTTAAAAAGCTCAAGTGCTCCAAAGAAAAACCGA
AGTGCGCCAAGTGTCTGAAGAACAACTGGGAGTGTCGCTACTCTCCCAAAACCAAAAGGTCTCCGCTGAC
TAGGGCACATCTGACAGAAGTGGAATCAAGGCTAGAAAGACTGGAACAGCTATTTCTACTGATTTTTCCT
CGAGAAGACCTTGACATGATTTTGAAAATGGATTCTTTACAGGATATAAAAGCATTGTTAACAGGATTAT
TTGTACAAGATAATGTGAATAAAGATGCCGTCACAGATAGATTGGCTTCAGTGGAGACTGATATGCCTCT
AACATTGAGACAGCATAGAATAAGTGCGACATCATCATCGGAAGAGAGTAGTAACAAAGGTCAAAGACAG
TTGACTGTATCGCCGGAATTTGTAATACGACTCACTATAGGGCGAGCCGCCATCATGGAGGAGCAGAAGC
TGATCTCAGAGGAGGACCTGCATATGGCCATGGAGGCCGAATTCAGCAAAGTGACCGTGATCAAAGTGGA
CACCAGCTGCGCCAAATGCAAACGCAAAGTGCTGCAGGCCGTGAGCGGTCTGCAGGGTGTGGACAAAATC
GAGGTGGACAGCGAGAAAGGCACCATGACCGTGACCGGTACCGTTGATCCTGTGGATGTGATTGTGCAGG
CCCGCAAAGCAGGTCGTCGCGCAAGCGTGATTACCATTGGTGCCCCGCCGAAACCGGCCGAAGAGAAAAA
ACCGGAGCAGCAGCAGAAGAAAGCCGATGAGAACAAACCGGCCGCCGATGCCGAGAAATAAGGATCCGTC
GACCTGCAGCGGCCGCATAACTAGCATAACCCCTTGGGGCCTCTAAACGGGTCTTGAGGGGTTTTTTGCG
CGCTTGCAGCCAAGCTAATTCCGGGCGAATTTCTTATGATTTATGATTTTTATTATTAAATAAGTTATAA
AAAAAATAAGTGTATACAAATTTTAAAGTGACTCTTAGGTTTTAAAACGAAAATTCTTATTCTTGAGTAA
CTCTTTCCTGTAGGTCAGGTTGCTTTCTCAGGTATAGCATGAGGTCGCTCTTATTGACCACACCTCTACC
GGCATGCAAGCTTGGCGTAATCATGGTCATAGCTGTTTCCTGTGTGAAATTGTTATCCGCTCACAATTCC
ACACAACATACGAGCCGGAAGCATAAAGTGTAAAGCCTGGGGTGCCTAATGAGTGAGCTAACTCACATTA
ATTGCGTTGCGCTCACTGCCCGCTTTCCAGTCGGGAAACCTGTCGTGCCAGCTGCATTAATGAATCGGCC
AACGCGCGGGGAGAGGCGGTTTGCGTATTGGGCGCTCTTCCGCTTCCTCGCTCACTGACTCGCTGCGCTC
GGTCGTTCGGCTGCGGCGAGCGGTATCAGCTCACTCAAAGGCGGTAATACGGTTATCCACAGAATCAGGG
GATAACGCAGGAAAGAACATGTGAGCAAAAGGCCAGCAAAAGGCCAGGAACCGTAAAAAGGCCGCGTTGC
TGGCGTTTTTCCATAGGCTCCGCCCCCCTGACGAGCATCACAAAAATCGACGCTCAAGTCAGAGGTGGCG
AAACCCGACAGGACTATAAAGATACCAGGCGTTTCCCCCTGGAAGCTCCCTCGTGCGCTCTCCTGTTCCG
ACCCTGCCGCTTACCGGATACCTGTCCGCCTTTCTCCCTTCGGGAAGCGTGGCGCTTTCTCATAGCTCAC
GCTGTAGGTATCTCAGTTCGGTGTAGGTCGTTCGCTCCAAGCTGGGCTGTGTGCACGAACCCCCCGTTCA
GCCCGACCGCTGCGCCTTATCCGGTAACTATCGTCTTGAGTCCAACCCGGTAAGACACGACTTATCGCCA
CTGGCAGCAGCCACTGGTAACAGGATTAGCAGAGCGAGGTATGTAGGCGGTGCTACAGAGTTCTTGAAGT
GGTGGCCTAACTACGGCTACACTAGAAGAACAGTATTTGGTATCTGCGCTCTGCTGAAGCCAGTTACCTT
CGGAAAAAGAGTTGGTAGCTCTTGATCCGGCAAACAAACCACCGCTGGTAGCGGTGGTTTTTTTGTTTGC
AAGCAGCAGATTACGCGCAGAAAAAAAGGATCTCAAGAAGATCCTTTGATCTTTTCTACGGGGTCTGACG
CTCAGTGGAACGAAAACTCACGTTAAGGGATTTTGGTCATGAGATTATCAAAAAGGATCTTCACCTAGAT
CCTTTTAAATTAAAAATGAAGTTTTAAATCAATCTAAAGTATATATGAGTAACCTGAGGCTATGGCAGGG
CCTGCCGCCCCGACGTTGGCTGCGAGCCCTGGGCCTTCACCCGAACTTGGGGGGTGGGGTGGGGAAAAGG
AAGAAACGCGGGCGTATTGGCCCCAATGGGGTCTCGGTGGGGTATCGACAGAGTGCCAGCCCTGGGACCG
AACCCCGCGTTTATGAACAAACGACCCAACACCGTGCGTTTTATTCTGTCTTTTTATTGCCGTCATAGCG
CGGGTTCCTTCCGGTATTGTCTCCTTCCGTGTTTCAGTTAGCCTCCCCCTAGGGTGGGCGAAGAACTCCA
GCATGAGATCCCCGCGCTGGAGGATCATCCAGCCGGCGTCCCGGAAAACGATTCCGAAGCCCAACCTTTC
ATAGAAGGCGGCGGTGGAATCGAAATCTCGTGATGGCAGGTTGGGCGTCGCTTGGTCGGTCATTTCGAAC
CCCAGAGTCCCGCTCAGAAGAACTCGTCAAGAAGGCGATAGAAGGCGATGCGCTGCGAATCGGGAGCGGC
GATACCGTAAAGCACGAGGAAGCGGTCAGCCCATTCGCCGCCAAGCTCTTCAGCAATATCACGGGTAGCC
AACGCTATGTCCTGATAGCGGTCCGCCACACCCAGCCGGCCACAGTCGATGAATCCAGAAAAGCGGCCAT
TTTCCACCATGATATTCGGCAAGCAGGCATCGCCATGAGTCACGACGAGATCCTCGCCGTCGGGCATGCT
CGCCTTGAGCCTGGCGAACAGTTCGGCTGGCGCGAGCCCCTGATGCTCTTCGTCCAGATCATCCTGATCG
ACAAGACCGGCTTCCATCCGAGTACGTGCTCGCTCGATGCGATGTTTCGCTTGGTGGTCGAATGGGCAGG
TAGCCGGATCAAGCGTATGCAGCCGCCGCATTGCATCAGCCATGATGGATACTTTCTCGGCAGGAGCAAG
GTGAGATGACAGGAGATCCTGCCCCGGCACTTCGCCCAATAGCAGCCAGTCCCTTCCCGCTTCAGTGACA
ACGTCGAGCACAGCTGCGCAAGGAACGCCCGTCGTGGCCAGCCACGATAGCCGCGCTGCCTCGTCTTGCA
GTTCATTCAGGGCACCGGACAGGTCGGTCTTGACAAAAAGAACCGGGCGCCCCTGCGCTGACAGCCGGAA
CACGGCGGCATCAGAGCAGCCGATTGTCTGTTGTGCCCAGTCATAGCCGAATAGCCTCTCCACCCAAGCG
GCCGGAGAACCTGCGTGCAATCCATCTTGTTCAATCATACTCTTCCTTTTTCAATATTATTGAAGCATTT
ATCAGGGTTATTGTCTCATGAGCGGATACATATTTGAATGTATTTAGAAAAATAAACAAATAGGGGTTCC
GCGCACATTTCCCCGAAAAGTGCCACCTGAACGAAGCATCTGTGCTTCATTTTGTAGAACAAAAATGCAA
CGCGAGAGCGCTAATTTTTCAAACAAAGAATCTGAGCTGCATTTTTACAGAACAGAAATGCAACGCGAAA
GCGCTATTTTACCAACGAAGAATCTGTGCTTCATTTTTGTAAAACAAAAATGCAACGCGAGAGCGCTAAT
TTTTCAAACAAAGAATCTGAGCTGCATTTTTACAGAACAGAAATGCAACGCGAGAGCGCTATTTTACCAA
CAAAGAATCTATACTTCTTTTTTGTTCTACAAAAATGCATCCCGAGAGCGCTATTTTTCTAACAAAGCAT
CTTAGATTACTTTTTTTCTCCTTTGTGCGCTCTATAATGCAGTCTCTTGATAACTTTTTGCACTGTAGGT
CCGTTAAGGTTAGAAGAAGGCTACTTTGGTGTCTATTTTCTCTTCCATAAAAAAAGCCTGACTCCACTTC
CCGCGTTTACTGATTACTAGCGAAGCTGCGGGTGCATTTTTTCAAGATAAAGGCATCCCCGATTATATTC
TATACCGATGTGGATTGCGCATACTTTGTGAACAGAAAGTGATAGCGTTGATGATTCTTCATTGGTCAGA
AAATTATGAACGGTTTCTTCTATTTTGTCTCTATATACTACGTATAGGAAATGTTTACATTTTCGTATTG
TTTTCGATTCACTCTATGAATAGTTCTTACTACAATTTTTTTGTCTAAAGAGTAATACTAGAGATAAACA
TAAAAAATGTAGAGGTCGAGTTTAGATGCAAGTTCAAGGAGCGAAAGGTGGATGGGTAGGTTATATAGGG
ATATAGCACAGAGATATATAGCAAAGAGATACTTTTGAGCAATGTTTGTGGAAGCGGTATTCGCAATATT
TTAGTAGCTCGTTACAGTCCGGTGCGTTTTTGGTTTTTTGAAAGTGCGTCTTCAGAGCGCTTTTGGTTTT
CAAAAGCGCTCTGAAGTTCCTATACTTTCTAGAGAATAGGAACTTCGGAATAGGAACTTCAAAGCGTTTC
CGAAAACGAGCGCTTCCGAAAATGCAACGCGAGCTGCGCACATACAGCTCACTGTTCACGTCGCACCTAT
ATCTGCGTGTTGCCTGTATATATATATACATGAGAAGAACGGCATAGTGCGTGTTTATGCTTAAATGCGT
ACTTATATGCGTCTATTTATGTAGGATGAAAGGTAGTCTAGTACCTCCTGTGATATTATCCCATTCCATG
CGGGGTATCGTATGCTTCCTTCAGCACTACCCTTTAGCTGTTCTATATGCTGCCACTCCTCAATTGGATT
AGTCTCATCCTTCAATGCTATCATTTCCTTTGATATTGGATCATACTAAGAAACCATTATTATCATGACA
TTAACCTATAAAAATAGGCGTATCACGAGGCCCTTTCGTCTCGCGCGTTTCGGTGATGACGGTGAAAACC
TCTGACACATGCAGCTCCCGGAGACGGTCACAGCTTGTCTGTAAGCGGATGCCGGGAGCAGACAAGCCCG
TCAGGGCGCGTCAGCGGGTGTTGGCGGGTGTCGGGGCTGGCTTAACTATGCGGCATCAGAGCAGATTGTA
CTGAGAGTGCACCATAGATCAACGACATTACTATATATATAATATAGGAAGCATTTAATAGAACAGCATC
GTAATATATGTGTACTTTGCAGTTATGACGCCAGATGGCAGTAGTGGAAGATATTCTTTATTGAAAAATA
GCTTGTCACCTTACGTACAATCTTGATCCGGAGCTTTTCTTTTTTTGCCGATTAAGAATTAATTCGGTCG
AAAAAAGAAAAGGAGAGGGCCAAGAGGGAGGGCATTGGTGACTATTGAGCACGTGAGTATACGTGATTAA
GCACACAAAGGCAGCTTGGAGTATGTCTGTTATTAATTTCACAGGTAGTTCTGGTCCATTGGTGAAAGTT
TGCGGCTTGCAGAGCACAGAGGCCGCAGAATGTGCTCTAGATTCCGATGCTGACTTGCTGGGTATTATAT
GTGTGCCCAATAGAAAGAGAACAATTGACCCGGTTATTGCAAGGAAAATTTCAAGTCTTGTAAAAGCATA
TAAAAATAGTTCAGGCACTCCGAAATACTTGGTTGGCGTGTTTCGTAATCAACCTAAGGAGGATGTTTTG
GCTCTGGTCAATGATTACGGCATTGATATCGTCCAACTGCATGGAGATGAGTCGTGGCAAGAATACCAAG
AGTTCCTCGGTTTGCCAGTTATTAAAAGACTCGTATTTCCAAAAGACTGCAACATACTACTCAGTGCAGC
TTCACAGAAACCTCATTCGTTTATTCCCTTGTTTGATTCAGAAGCAGGTGGGACAGGTGAACTTTTGGAT
TGGAACTCGATTTCTGACTGGGTTGGAAGGCAAGAGAGCCCCGAAAGCTTACATTTTATGTTAGCTGGTG
GACTGACGCCAGAAAATGTTGGTGATGCGCTTAGATTAAATGGCGTTATTGGTGTTGATGTAAGCGGAGG
TGTGGAGACAAATGGTGTAAAAGACTCTAACAAAATAGCAAATTTCGTCAAAAATGCTAAGAAATAGGTT
ATTACTGAGTAGTATTTATTTAAGTATTGTTTGTGCACTTGCCGATCTATGCGGTGTGAAATACCGCACA
GATGCGTAAGGAGAAAATACCGCATCAGGAAATTGTAAGCGTTAATATTTTGTTAAAATTCGCGTTAAAT
TTTTGTTAAATCAGCTCATTTTTTAACCAATAGGCCGAAATCGGCAAAATCCCTTATAAATCAAAAGAAT
AGACCGAGATAGGGT
[37 nt withheld, positions 7226-7262]
AAAGAACGTGGACTCCAACGTCAAAGG
[49 nt withheld, positions 7290-7338]
T
[91 nt withheld, positions 7340-7430]
G
[124 nt withheld, positions 7432-7555]
CCATTCGCCATTCAGGCTGCGCAACTGTTGGGAAGGGCGAT
Features (pLannotate 1.2.2; 23 found; start..end, strand, type, name):
     30..734     +  promoter       ADH1 promoter: S. cerevisiae ADH1; promoter for alcohol dehydrogenase 1
    762..1202    +  CDS            GAL4 DNA binding domain: DNA binding domain of the GAL4 transcriptional activator; Saccharomyces cerevisiae GAL4 (truncated)
   1213..1231    +  promoter       T7 promoter: promoter for bacteriophage T7 RNA polymerase
   1631..1678    +  terminator     T7 terminator: transcription terminator for bacteriophage T7 RNA polymerase
   1705..1892    +  terminator     ADH1 terminator: S. cerevisiae ADH1; transcription terminator for the S. cerevisiae alcohol dehydrogenase 1 (ADH1) gene
   1940..1956    -  protein_bind   lac operator: The lac repressor binds to the lac operator to inhibit transcription in E. coli. This inhibition can be relieved by adding lactose or isopropyl-β-D-thiogalactopyranoside (IPTG). lac repressor encoded by lacI
   1964..1994    -  promoter       lac promoter: promoter for the E. coli lac operon
   2009..2030    -  protein_bind   CAP binding site: CAP binding activates transcription in the presence of cAMP. E. coli catabolite activator protein
   2043..2135    -  CDS            lacI (fragment): lac repressor; lacI; The lac repressor binds to the lac operator to inhibit transcription in E. coli. This inhibition can be relieved by adding lactose or isopropyl-β-D-thiogalactopyranoside (IPTG).
   2318..2906    -  rep_origin     ori: high-copy-number ColE1/pMB1/pBR322/pUC origin of replication
   3128..3144    +  polyA_signal   bGH poly(A) signal (fragment): bovine growth hormone polyadenylation signal
   3235..3282    -  polyA_signal   HSV TK poly(A) signal: herpes simplex virus thymidine kinase polyadenylation signal (Cole and Stacy, 1985)
   3341..3493    -  CDS            ble (fragment): BLE_KLEPN - Experimental evidence at protein level: Swiss-Prot protein existence level 1. Binding protein with a strong affinity to the bleomycin family of antibiotics. Binds to CL990; an antimitotic-antibiotic compound. From Klebsiella pneumoniae.
   3514..4308    -  CDS            NeoR/KanR: aminoglycoside phosphotransferase from Tn5; aph(3')-II (or nptII); confers resistance to neomycin, kanamycin, and G418 (Geneticin®)
   4309..4413    -  promoter       AmpR promoter: bla
   4440..5782    -  rep_origin     2μ ori: yeast 2μ plasmid origin of replication
   5850..5885    +  CDS            rop (fragment): Rop protein, which maintains plasmids at low copy number; rop
   5987..6036    +  misc_feature   bom (fragment): basis of mobility region from pBR322
   6175..6322    +  promoter       TRP1 promoter: S. cerevisiae TRP1
   6323..6997    +  CDS            TRP1: phosphoribosylanthranilate isomerase, required for tryptophan biosynthesis; S. cerevisiae TRP1; yeast auxotrophic marker
   7048..7099    +  misc_feature   bom (fragment): basis of mobility region from pBR322
   7127..7555    -  rep_origin     f1 ori (sequence partly withheld): f1 bacteriophage origin of replication; arrow indicates direction of (+) strand synthesis
   7559..29      -  CDS            lacZα (fragment) (across the origin): LacZα fragment of β-galactosidase; lacZ fragment
