[The description below was written by a language model from this plasmid's Addgene catalogue record and pLannotate feature annotations shown in this document.]
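Description:
pTL84 is a yeast two-hybrid bait plasmid built on the pGBKT7 backbone, a yeast expression shuttle vector that replicates in both E. coli and Saccharomyces cerevisiae. In bacteria it is maintained at high copy through a ColE1/pUC-type origin and selected with kanamycin via the Tn5 aminoglycoside phosphotransferase (NeoR/KanR) gene, which is driven here by the AmpR (bla) promoter. In yeast it is propagated episomally from the 2μ origin and selected by complementation of tryptophan auxotrophy with the TRP1 marker under its own promoter. An f1 origin is also present, along with several short backbone remnants (lac promoter/operator, and lacI, lacZα, rop, bom and ble fragments) that have no evident functional role.

The expression cassette uses the constitutive S. cerevisiae ADH1 promoter to drive the GAL4 DNA-binding domain, followed by a T7 promoter, the cloning region, a T7 terminator and the ADH1 terminator. The catalogued insert is Si514742523 from Setaria italica (foxtail millet). It is not annotated in the feature table, but the roughly 400 nt unannotated interval between the T7 promoter and T7 terminator is where it would be expected to lie, placing it downstream of the GAL4 DNA-binding domain, presumably as a fusion. The record does not state the cloning method or describe what the insert encodes. In a two-hybrid assay such a bait fusion is co-expressed with a GAL4 activation-domain prey, and interaction between the two reconstitutes GAL4 activity at reporter genes. The internal T7 promoter additionally permits in vitro transcription of the insert. The associated publication concerns host-target binding by a conserved blast fungus effector, which suggests the plasmid was used to test interaction between this Setaria protein and the effector.
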