Addgene plasmid #168318: pTL84
Purpose: pGBKT7 yeast two-hybrid plasmid
Depositing lab: Sophien Kamoun. Depositing organization: Sainsbury Laboratory, Norwich. Publication: A single amino acid polymorphism in a conserved effector of the multihost blast fungus pathogen expands host-target binding spectrum. Bentham AR, Petit-Houdenot Y, Win J, Chuma I, Terauchi R, Banfield MJ, Kamoun S, Langner T. PLoS Pathog. 2021 Nov 10;17(11):e1009957. doi: 10.1371/journal.ppat.1009957. eCollection 2021 Nov. PubMed 34758051.
Backbone
  Vector backbone: pGBKT7
  Vector type: Yeast Expression
Growth in bacteria
  Bacterial resistance: Kanamycin, 50 μg/mL
  Growth temperature: 37°C
  Growth strain: DH5alpha
  Copy number: High Copy
Gene/Insert
  Gene/Insert name: Si514742523
  Species: Setaria italica
  Cloning method: Unknown
Terms and licenses: Academic/Nonprofit Terms; Industry Terms: Not Available to Industry
How to cite: pTL84 was a gift from Sophien Kamoun (Addgene plasmid # 168318 ; http://n2t.net/addgene:168318 ; RRID:Addgene_168318)
