>Addgene plasmid #168318 | pTL84 | depositor partial sequence | sequence record 326418 | insert
GAATTCAGCAAAGTGACCGTGATCAAAGTGGACACCAGCTGCGCCAAATGCAAACGCAAAGTGCTGCAGG
CCGTGAGCGGTCTGCAGGGTGTGGACAAAATCGAGGTGGACAGCGAGAAAGGCACCATGACCGTGACCGG
TACCGTTGATCCTGTGGATGTGATTGTGCAGGCCCGCAAAGCAGGTCGTCGCGCAAGCGTGATTACCATT
GGTGCCCCGCCGAAACCGGCCGAAGAGAAAAAACCGGAGCAGCAGCAGAAGAAAGCCGATGAGAACAAAC
CGGCCGCCGATGCCGAGAAATAAGGATCC
